Addgene plasmid #237635: pX458_mCherry-HP1a-gRNA-2
Purpose: Cas9 from S. pyogenes with 2A-mCherry, gRNA to knock-in msfGFP to HP1a locus
Depositing lab: Denes Hnisz. Depositing organization: Max Planck Institute for Molecular Genetics. Publication: Probing condensate microenvironments with a micropeptide killswitch. Zhang Y, Stoppelkamp I, Fernandez-Pernas P, Allram M, Charman M, Magalhaes AP, Piedavent-Salomon M, Sommer G, Sung YC, Meyer K, Grams N, Halko E, Dongre S, Meierhofer D, Malszycki M, Ilik IA, Aktas T, Kraushar ML, Vastenhouw N, Weitzman MD, Grebien F, Niskanen H, Hnisz D. Nature. 2025 Jun 4. doi: 10.1038/s41586-025-09141-5. PubMed 40468084.
Backbone
  Vector backbone: pX458-mCherry
  Vector type: CRISPR
Growth in bacteria
  Bacterial resistance: Ampicillin, 100 μg/mL
  Growth temperature: 37°C
  Growth strain: DH5alpha
  Copy number: High Copy
Gene/Insert
  Gene/Insert name: HP1a gRNA
  gRNA/shRNA sequence: Unknown
  Species: H. sapiens (human)
  Entrez Gene: CBX5 (a.k.a. HEL25, HP1, HP1A, HP1alpha)
  Tag / fusion protein: mCherry (N terminal on insert)
  Cloning method: Restriction Enzyme; 5′ cloning site Unknown (unknown if destroyed)
Terms and licenses: Academic/Nonprofit Terms; Industry Terms: Not Available to Industry
How to cite: pX458_mCherry-HP1a-gRNA-2 was a gift from Denes Hnisz (Addgene plasmid # 237635 ; http://n2t.net/addgene:237635 ; RRID:Addgene_237635)
