[The description below was written by a language model from this plasmid's Addgene catalogue record and pLannotate feature annotations shown in this document.]
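Description:
pX458_mCherry-HP1a-gRNA-2 is an all-in-one CRISPR/Cas9 plasmid built on the pX458-mCherry backbone for transient expression in mammalian cells. It carries a guide RNA directed at the human CBX5 locus, which encodes HP1α. It is propagated in E. coli as a high-copy plasmid through a ColE1/pUC-type origin and selected with ampicillin via the β-lactamase gene. An f1 phage origin is also present, along with a single annotated AAV2 ITR. With only one ITR annotated, the record gives no indication that the plasmid is meant for AAV packaging.

Two expression units make up the payload. A human U6 RNA polymerase III promoter drives the guide, with the spacer lying in the short gap between the promoter and the S. pyogenes gRNA scaffold; the catalogue lists the guide sequence as unknown. A second, partial scaffold fragment is annotated just downstream. The second unit uses a hybrid promoter made of the CMV enhancer, a chicken β-actin promoter fragment and a hybrid intron. This drives S. pyogenes Cas9, which the annotation tool splits into N- and C-terminal portions that are contiguous and together form the full coding sequence. Cas9 is followed by a nucleoplasmin nuclear localization signal, then mCherry, and the unit ends with a bGH polyadenylation signal. According to the stated purpose, mCherry is linked to Cas9 through a 2A peptide, so it is produced as a separate red reporter. The catalogue's "N-terminal tag on insert" entry therefore does not describe a fusion to the gRNA.

The plasmid is intended to cut the HP1α locus so that msfGFP can be knocked in, presumably from a separately supplied donor template that is not part of this construct. The mCherry signal can be used to identify or sort transfected cells.
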