Features (pLannotate 1.2.2; 19 found; start..end, strand, type, name):
      1..241     +  promoter       U6 promoter: RNA polymerase III promoter for human U6 snRNA
    274..349     +  misc_RNA       gRNA scaffold: guide RNA scaffold for the Streptococcus pyogenes CRISPR/Cas9 system
    356..399     +  misc_RNA       gRNA scaffold (fragment): guide RNA scaffold for the Streptococcus pyogenes CRISPR/Cas9 system
    446..731     +  enhancer       CMV enhancer: human cytomegalovirus immediate early enhancer; contains an 18-bp deletion relative to the standard CMV enhancer
    834..967     +  promoter       chicken β-actin promoter (fragment): No description available
    968..1195    +  intron         hybrid intron: hybrid between chicken β-actin (CBA) and minute virus of mice (MMV) introns (Gray et al., 2011)
   1333..2934    +  CDS            Cas9(N): N-terminal portion of Streptococcus pyogenes Cas9 (Zetsche et al., 2015)
   2935..5433    +  CDS            Cas9(C): C-terminal portion of Streptococcus pyogenes Cas9 (Zetsche et al., 2015)
   5434..5481    +  CDS            nucleoplasmin NLS: bipartite nuclear localization signal from nucleoplasmin
   5557..6261    +  CDS            mCherry: mCherry is a basic (constitutively fluorescent) red fluorescent protein published in 2004, derived from Discosoma sp.. It is reported to be a very rapidly-maturing monomer with low acid sensitivity.
   6295..6406    +  polyA_signal   bGH poly(A) signal: bovine growth hormone polyadenylation signal
   6511..6651    +  repeat_region  AAV2 ITR: inverted terminal repeat of adeno-associated virus serotype 2 inverted
   6656..6707    -  misc_feature   bom (fragment): basis of mobility region from pBR322
   6726..7181    +  rep_origin     f1 ori (sequence partly withheld): f1 bacteriophage origin of replication; arrow indicates direction of (+) strand synthesis
   7182..7231    -  misc_feature   bom (fragment): basis of mobility region from pBR322
   7333..7368    -  CDS            rop (fragment): Rop protein, which maintains plasmids at low copy number; rop
   7463..7567    +  promoter       AmpR promoter: bla
   7568..8428    +  CDS            AmpR: β-lactamase; bla; confers resistance to ampicillin, carbenicillin, and related antibiotics
   8599..9187    +  rep_origin     ori: high-copy-number ColE1/pMB1/pBR322/pUC origin of replication
>Addgene plasmid #237635 | pX458_mCherry-HP1a-gRNA-2 | addgene full sequence | sequence record 471803 | Addgene NGS Result
GAGGGCCTATTTCCCATGATTCCTTCATATTTGCATATACGATACAAGGCTGTTAGAGAGATAATTGGAA
TTAATTTGACTGTAAACACAAAGATATTAGTACAAAATACGTGACGTAGAAAGTAATAATTTCTTGGGTA
GTTTGCAGTTTTAAAATTATGTTTTAAAATGGACTATCATATGCTTACCGTAACTTGAAAGTATTTCGAT
TTCTTGGCTTTATATATCTTGTGGAAAGGACGAAACACCGTGGACAGGCGCATGGTTAAGGGGGTTTTAG
AGCTAGAAATAGCAAGTTAAAATAAGGCTAGTCCGTTATCAACTTGAAAAAGTGGCACCGAGTCGGTGCT
TTTTTGTTTTAGAGCTAGAAATAGCAAGTTAAAATAAGGCTAGTCCGTTTTTAGCGCGTGCGCCAATTCT
GCAGACAAATGGCTCTAGAGGTACCCGTTACATAACTTACGGTAAATGGCCCGCCTGGCTGACCGCCCAA
CGACCCCCGCCCATTGACGTCAATAGTAACGCCAATAGGGACTTTCCATTGACGTCAATGGGTGGAGTAT
TTACGGTAAACTGCCCACTTGGCAGTACATCAAGTGTATCATATGCCAAGTACGCCCCCTATTGACGTCA
ATGACGGTAAATGGCCCGCCTGGCATTGTGCCCAGTACATGACCTTATGGGACTTTCCTACTTGGCAGTA
CATCTACGTATTAGTCATCGCTATTACCATGGTCGAGGTGAGCCCCACGTTCTGCTTCACTCTCCCCATC
TCCCCCCCCTCCCCACCCCCAATTTTGTATTTATTTATTTTTTAATTATTTTGTGCAGCGATGGGGGCGA
GGGGCGGGGCGGGGCGAGGCGGAGAGGTGCGGCGGCAGCCAATCAGAGCGGCGCGCTCCGAAAGTTTCCT
TTTATGGCGAGGCGGCGGCGGCGGCGGCCCTATAAAAAGCGAAGCGCGCGGCGGGCGGGAGTCGCTGCGC
GCTGCCTTCGCCCCGTGCCCCGCTCCGCCGCCGCCTCGCGCCGCCCGCCCCGGCTCTGACTGACCGCGTT
ACTCCCACAGGTGAGCGGGCGGGACGGCCCTTCTCCTCCGGGCTGTAATTAGCTGAGCAAGAGGTAAGGG
TTTAAGGGATGGTTGGTTGGTGGGGTATTAATGTTTAATTACCTGGAGCACCTGCCTGAAATCACTTTTT
TTCAGGTTGGACCGGTGCCACCATGGACTATAAGGACCACGACGGAGACTACAAGGATCATGATATTGAT
TACAAAGACGATGACGATAAGATGGCCCCAAAGAAGAAGCGGAAGGTCGGTATCCACGGAGTCCCAGCAG
CCGACAAGAAGTACAGCATCGGCCTGGACATCGGCACCAACTCTGTGGGCTGGGCCGTGATCACCGACGA
GTACAAGGTGCCCAGCAAGAAATTCAAGGTGCTGGGCAACACCGACCGGCACAGCATCAAGAAGAACCTG
ATCGGAGCCCTGCTGTTCGACAGCGGCGAAACAGCCGAGGCCACCCGGCTGAAGAGAACCGCCAGAAGAA
GATACACCAGACGGAAGAACCGGATCTGCTATCTGCAAGAGATCTTCAGCAACGAGATGGCCAAGGTGGA
CGACAGCTTCTTCCACAGACTGGAAGAGTCCTTCCTGGTGGAAGAGGATAAGAAGCACGAGCGGCACCCC
ATCTTCGGCAACATCGTGGACGAGGTGGCCTACCACGAGAAGTACCCCACCATCTACCACCTGAGAAAGA
AACTGGTGGACAGCACCGACAAGGCCGACCTGCGGCTGATCTATCTGGCCCTGGCCCACATGATCAAGTT
CCGGGGCCACTTCCTGATCGAGGGCGACCTGAACCCCGACAACAGCGACGTGGACAAGCTGTTCATCCAG
CTGGTGCAGACCTACAACCAGCTGTTCGAGGAAAACCCCATCAACGCCAGCGGCGTGGACGCCAAGGCCA
TCCTGTCTGCCAGACTGAGCAAGAGCAGACGGCTGGAAAATCTGATCGCCCAGCTGCCCGGCGAGAAGAA
GAATGGCCTGTTCGGAAACCTGATTGCCCTGAGCCTGGGCCTGACCCCCAACTTCAAGAGCAACTTCGAC
CTGGCCGAGGATGCCAAACTGCAGCTGAGCAAGGACACCTACGACGACGACCTGGACAACCTGCTGGCCC
AGATCGGCGACCAGTACGCCGACCTGTTTCTGGCCGCCAAGAACCTGTCCGACGCCATCCTGCTGAGCGA
CATCCTGAGAGTGAACACCGAGATCACCAAGGCCCCCCTGAGCGCCTCTATGATCAAGAGATACGACGAG
CACCACCAGGACCTGACCCTGCTGAAAGCTCTCGTGCGGCAGCAGCTGCCTGAGAAGTACAAAGAGATTT
TCTTCGACCAGAGCAAGAACGGCTACGCCGGCTACATTGACGGCGGAGCCAGCCAGGAAGAGTTCTACAA
GTTCATCAAGCCCATCCTGGAAAAGATGGACGGCACCGAGGAACTGCTCGTGAAGCTGAACAGAGAGGAC
CTGCTGCGGAAGCAGCGGACCTTCGACAACGGCAGCATCCCCCACCAGATCCACCTGGGAGAGCTGCACG
CCATTCTGCGGCGGCAGGAAGATTTTTACCCATTCCTGAAGGACAACCGGGAAAAGATCGAGAAGATCCT
GACCTTCCGCATCCCCTACTACGTGGGCCCTCTGGCCAGGGGAAACAGCAGATTCGCCTGGATGACCAGA
AAGAGCGAGGAAACCATCACCCCCTGGAACTTCGAGGAAGTGGTGGACAAGGGCGCTTCCGCCCAGAGCT
TCATCGAGCGGATGACCAACTTCGATAAGAACCTGCCCAACGAGAAGGTGCTGCCCAAGCACAGCCTGCT
GTACGAGTACTTCACCGTGTATAACGAGCTGACCAAAGTGAAATACGTGACCGAGGGAATGAGAAAGCCC
GCCTTCCTGAGCGGCGAGCAGAAAAAGGCCATCGTGGACCTGCTGTTCAAGACCAACCGGAAAGTGACCG
TGAAGCAGCTGAAAGAGGACTACTTCAAGAAAATCGAGTGCTTCGACTCCGTGGAAATCTCCGGCGTGGA
AGATCGGTTCAACGCCTCCCTGGGCACATACCACGATCTGCTGAAAATTATCAAGGACAAGGACTTCCTG
GACAATGAGGAAAACGAGGACATTCTGGAAGATATCGTGCTGACCCTGACACTGTTTGAGGACAGAGAGA
TGATCGAGGAACGGCTGAAAACCTATGCCCACCTGTTCGACGACAAAGTGATGAAGCAGCTGAAGCGGCG
GAGATACACCGGCTGGGGCAGGCTGAGCCGGAAGCTGATCAACGGCATCCGGGACAAGCAGTCCGGCAAG
ACAATCCTGGATTTCCTGAAGTCCGACGGCTTCGCCAACAGAAACTTCATGCAGCTGATCCACGACGACA
GCCTGACCTTTAAAGAGGACATCCAGAAAGCCCAGGTGTCCGGCCAGGGCGATAGCCTGCACGAGCACAT
TGCCAATCTGGCCGGCAGCCCCGCCATTAAGAAGGGCATCCTGCAGACAGTGAAGGTGGTGGACGAGCTC
GTGAAAGTGATGGGCCGGCACAAGCCCGAGAACATCGTGATCGAAATGGCCAGAGAGAACCAGACCACCC
AGAAGGGACAGAAGAACAGCCGCGAGAGAATGAAGCGGATCGAAGAGGGCATCAAAGAGCTGGGCAGCCA
GATCCTGAAAGAACACCCCGTGGAAAACACCCAGCTGCAGAACGAGAAGCTGTACCTGTACTACCTGCAG
AATGGGCGGGATATGTACGTGGACCAGGAACTGGACATCAACCGGCTGTCCGACTACGATGTGGACCATA
TCGTGCCTCAGAGCTTTCTGAAGGACGACTCCATCGACAACAAGGTGCTGACCAGAAGCGACAAGAACCG
GGGCAAGAGCGACAACGTGCCCTCCGAAGAGGTCGTGAAGAAGATGAAGAACTACTGGCGGCAGCTGCTG
AACGCCAAGCTGATTACCCAGAGAAAGTTCGACAATCTGACCAAGGCCGAGAGAGGCGGCCTGAGCGAAC
TGGATAAGGCCGGCTTCATCAAGAGACAGCTGGTGGAAACCCGGCAGATCACAAAGCACGTGGCACAGAT
CCTGGACTCCCGGATGAACACTAAGTACGACGAGAATGACAAGCTGATCCGGGAAGTGAAAGTGATCACC
CTGAAGTCCAAGCTGGTGTCCGATTTCCGGAAGGATTTCCAGTTTTACAAAGTGCGCGAGATCAACAACT
ACCACCACGCCCACGACGCCTACCTGAACGCCGTCGTGGGAACCGCCCTGATCAAAAAGTACCCTAAGCT
GGAAAGCGAGTTCGTGTACGGCGACTACAAGGTGTACGACGTGCGGAAGATGATCGCCAAGAGCGAGCAG
GAAATCGGCAAGGCTACCGCCAAGTACTTCTTCTACAGCAACATCATGAACTTTTTCAAGACCGAGATTA
CCCTGGCCAACGGCGAGATCCGGAAGCGGCCTCTGATCGAGACAAACGGCGAAACCGGGGAGATCGTGTG
GGATAAGGGCCGGGATTTTGCCACCGTGCGGAAAGTGCTGAGCATGCCCCAAGTGAATATCGTGAAAAAG
ACCGAGGTGCAGACAGGCGGCTTCAGCAAAGAGTCTATCCTGCCCAAGAGGAACAGCGATAAGCTGATCG
CCAGAAAGAAGGACTGGGACCCTAAGAAGTACGGCGGCTTCGACAGCCCCACCGTGGCCTATTCTGTGCT
GGTGGTGGCCAAAGTGGAAAAGGGCAAGTCCAAGAAACTGAAGAGTGTGAAAGAGCTGCTGGGGATCACC
ATCATGGAAAGAAGCAGCTTCGAGAAGAATCCCATCGACTTTCTGGAAGCCAAGGGCTACAAAGAAGTGA
AAAAGGACCTGATCATCAAGCTGCCTAAGTACTCCCTGTTCGAGCTGGAAAACGGCCGGAAGAGAATGCT
GGCCTCTGCCGGCGAACTGCAGAAGGGAAACGAACTGGCCCTGCCCTCCAAATATGTGAACTTCCTGTAC
CTGGCCAGCCACTATGAGAAGCTGAAGGGCTCCCCCGAGGATAATGAGCAGAAACAGCTGTTTGTGGAAC
AGCACAAGCACTACCTGGACGAGATCATCGAGCAGATCAGCGAGTTCTCCAAGAGAGTGATCCTGGCCGA
CGCTAATCTGGACAAAGTGCTGTCCGCCTACAACAAGCACCGGGATAAGCCCATCAGAGAGCAGGCCGAG
AATATCATCCACCTGTTTACCCTGACCAATCTGGGAGCCCCTGCCGCCTTCAAGTACTTTGACACCACCA
TCGACCGGAAGAGGTACACCAGCACCAAAGAGGTGCTGGACGCCACCCTGATCCACCAGAGCATCACCGG
CCTGTACGAGACACGGATCGACCTGTCTCAGCTGGGAGGCGACAAAAGGCCGGCGGCCACGAAAAAGGCC
GGCCAGGCAAAAAAGAAAAAGGAATTCGGCAGTGGAGAGGGCAGAGGAAGTCTGCTAACATGCGGTGACG
TCGAGGAGAATCCTGGCCCAGAATTCGTGAGCAAGGGCGAGGAGGATAACATGGCCATCATCAAGGAGTT
CATGCGCTTCAAGGTGCACATGGAGGGCTCCGTGAACGGCCACGAGTTCGAGATCGAGGGCGAGGGCGAG
GGCCGCCCCTACGAGGGCACCCAGACCGCCAAGCTGAAGGTGACCAAGGGTGGCCCCCTGCCCTTCGCCT
GGGACATCCTGTCCCCTCAGTTCATGTACGGCTCCAAGGCCTACGTGAAGCACCCCGCCGACATCCCCGA
CTACTTGAAGCTGTCCTTCCCCGAGGGCTTCAAGTGGGAGCGCGTGATGAACTTCGAGGACGGCGGCGTG
GTGACCGTGACCCAGGACTCCTCCCTGCAGGACGGCGAGTTCATCTACAAGGTGAAGCTGCGCGGCACCA
ACTTCCCCTCCGACGGCCCCGTAATGCAGAAGAAAACCATGGGCTGGGAGGCCTCCTCCGAGCGGATGTA
CCCCGAGGACGGCGCCCTGAAGGGCGAGATCAAGCAGAGGCTGAAGCTGAAGGACGGCGGCCACTACGAC
GCTGAGGTCAAGACCACCTACAAGGCCAAGAAGCCCGTGCAGCTGCCCGGCGCCTACAACGTCAACATCA
AGTTGGACATCACCTCCCACAACGAGGACTACACCATCGTGGAACAGTACGAACGCGCCGAGGGCCGCCA
CTCCACCGGCGGCATGGACGAGCTGTACAAGGAATTCTAACTAGAGCTCGCTGATCAGCCTCGACTGTGC
CTTCTAGTTGCCAGCCATCTGTTGTTTGCCCCTCCCCCGTGCCTTCCTTGACCCTGGAAGGTGCCACTCC
CACTGTCCTTTCCTAATAAAATGAGGAAATTGCATCGCATTGTCTGAGTAGGTGTCATTCTATTCTGGGG
GGTGGGGTGGGGCAGGACAGCAAGGGGGAGGATTGGGAAGAGAATAGCAGGCATGCTGGGGAGCGGCCGC
AGGAACCCCTAGTGATGGAGTTGGCCACTCCCTCTCTGCGCGCTCGCTCGCTCACTGAGGCCGGGCGACC
AAAGGTCGCCCGACGCCCGGGCTTTGCCCGGGCGGCCTCAGTGAGCGAGCGAGCGCGCAGCTGCCTGCAG
GGGCGCCTGATGCGGTATTTTCTCCTTACGCATCTGTGCGGTATTTCACACCGCATA
[95 nt withheld, positions 6708-6802]
T
[46 nt withheld, positions 6804-6849]
C
[141 nt withheld, positions 6851-6991]
CCTTTGACGTTGGAGTCCACGTTCTTT
[37 nt withheld, positions 7019-7055]
ACTCTATCTCGGGCTATTCTTTTGATTTATAAGGGATTTTGCCGATTTCGGTCTATTGGTTAAAAAATGA
GCTGATTTAACAAAAATTTAACGCGAATTTTAACAAAATATTAACGTTTACAATTTTATGGTGCACTCTC
AGTACAATCTGCTCTGATGCCGCATAGTTAAGCCAGCCCCGACACCCGCCAACACCCGCTGACGCGCCCT
GACGGGCTTGTCTGCTCCCGGCATCCGCTTACAGACAAGCTGTGACCGTCTCCGGGAGCTGCATGTGTCA
GAGGTTTTCACCGTCATCACCGAAACGCGCGAGACGAAAGGGCCTCGTGATACGCCTATTTTTATAGGTT
AATGTCATGATAATAATGGTTTCTTAGACGTCAGGTGGCACTTTTCGGGGAAATGTGCGCGGAACCCCTA
TTTGTTTATTTTTCTAAATACATTCAAATATGTATCCGCTCATGAGACAATAACCCTGATAAATGCTTCA
ATAATATTGAAAAAGGAAGAGTATGAGTATTCAACATTTCCGTGTCGCCCTTATTCCCTTTTTTGCGGCA
TTTTGCCTTCCTGTTTTTGCTCACCCAGAAACGCTGGTGAAAGTAAAAGATGCTGAAGATCAGTTGGGTG
CACGAGTGGGTTACATCGAACTGGATCTCAACAGCGGTAAGATCCTTGAGAGTTTTCGCCCCGAAGAACG
TTTTCCAATGATGAGCACTTTTAAAGTTCTGCTATGTGGCGCGGTATTATCCCGTATTGACGCCGGGCAA
GAGCAACTCGGTCGCCGCATACACTATTCTCAGAATGACTTGGTTGAGTACTCACCAGTCACAGAAAAGC
ATCTTACGGATGGCATGACAGTAAGAGAATTATGCAGTGCTGCCATAACCATGAGTGATAACACTGCGGC
CAACTTACTTCTGACAACGATCGGAGGACCGAAGGAGCTAACCGCTTTTTTGCACAACATGGGGGATCAT
GTAACTCGCCTTGATCGTTGGGAACCGGAGCTGAATGAAGCCATACCAAACGACGAGCGTGACACCACGA
TGCCTGTAGCAATGGCAACAACGTTGCGCAAACTATTAACTGGCGAACTACTTACTCTAGCTTCCCGGCA
ACAATTAATAGACTGGATGGAGGCGGATAAAGTTGCAGGACCACTTCTGCGCTCGGCCCTTCCGGCTGGC
TGGTTTATTGCTGATAAATCTGGAGCCGGTGAGCGTGGAAGCCGCGGTATCATTGCAGCACTGGGGCCAG
ATGGTAAGCCCTCCCGTATCGTAGTTATCTACACGACGGGGAGTCAGGCAACTATGGATGAACGAAATAG
ACAGATCGCTGAGATAGGTGCCTCACTGATTAAGCATTGGTAACTGTCAGACCAAGTTTACTCATATATA
CTTTAGATTGATTTAAAACTTCATTTTTAATTTAAAAGGATCTAGGTGAAGATCCTTTTTGATAATCTCA
TGACCAAAATCCCTTAACGTGAGTTTTCGTTCCACTGAGCGTCAGACCCCGTAGAAAAGATCAAAGGATC
TTCTTGAGATCCTTTTTTTCTGCGCGTAATCTGCTGCTTGCAAACAAAAAAACCACCGCTACCAGCGGTG
GTTTGTTTGCCGGATCAAGAGCTACCAACTCTTTTTCCGAAGGTAACTGGCTTCAGCAGAGCGCAGATAC
CAAATACTGTTCTTCTAGTGTAGCCGTAGTTAGGCCACCACTTCAAGAACTCTGTAGCACCGCCTACATA
CCTCGCTCTGCTAATCCTGTTACCAGTGGCTGCTGCCAGTGGCGATAAGTCGTGTCTTACCGGGTTGGAC
TCAAGACGATAGTTACCGGATAAGGCGCAGCGGTCGGGCTGAACGGGGGGTTCGTGCACACAGCCCAGCT
TGGAGCGAACGACCTACACCGAACTGAGATACCTACAGCGTGAGCTATGAGAAAGCGCCACGCTTCCCGA
AGGGAGAAAGGCGGACAGGTATCCGGTAAGCGGCAGGGTCGGAACAGGAGAGCGCACGAGGGAGCTTCCA
GGGGGAAACGCCTGGTATCTTTATAGTCCTGTCGGGTTTCGCCACCTCTGACTTGAGCGTCGATTTTTGT
GATGCTCGTCAGGGGGGCGGAGCCTATGGAAAAACGCCAGCAACGCGGCCTTTTTACGGTTCCTGGCCTT
TTGCTGGCCTTTTGCTCACATGT
